>Addgene plasmid #232031 | pPgk-NLS-BioID2-HA | addgene full sequence | sequence record 467886 | Addgene NGS Result
TCGACGGATCGGGAGATCTCCCGATCCCCTATGGTGCACTCTCAGTACAATCTGCTCTGATGCCGCATAG
TTAAGCCAGTATCTGCTCCCTGCTTGTGTGTTGGAGGTCGCTGAGTAGTGCGCGAGCAAAATTTAAGCTA
CAACAAGGCAAGGCTTGACCGACAATTGGGGTAGGGGAGGCGCTTTTCCCAAGGCAGTCTGGAGCATGCG
CTTTAGCAGCCCCGCTGGGCACTTGGCGCTACACAAGTGGCCTCTGGCCTCGCACACATTCCACATCCAC
CGGTAGGCGCCAACCGGCTCCGTTCTTTGGTGGCCCCTTCGCGCCACCTTCTACTCCTCCCCTAGTCAGG
AAGTTCCCCCCCGCCCCGCAGCTCGCGTCGTGCAGGACGTGACAAATGGAAGTAGCACGTCTCACTAGTC
TCGTGCAGATGGACAGCACCGCTGAGCAATGGAAGCGGGTAGGCCTTTGGGGCAGCGGCCAATAGCAGCT
TTGCTCCTTCGCTTTCTGGGCTCAGGGGCGGGGCGGGCGCCCGAAGGTCCTCCGGAGGCCCGGCATTCTG
CACGCTTCAAAAGCGCACGTCTGCCGCGCTGTTCTCCTCTTCCTCATCTCCGGGCCTTTCGGCTAGCATG
GGACCAAAGAAGAAGCGGAAGGTCCACCGGTCGTACGTCTCCGGATTCGAATTCGGATCCTTCAAGAACC
TGATCTGGCTGAAGGAGGTGGACAGCACCCAGGAGAGACTGAAGGAGTGGAACGTGAGCTACGGCACCGC
CCTGGTGGCCGACAGACAGACCAAGGGCAGAGGCGGCCTGGGCAGAAAGTGGCTGAGCCAGGAGGGCGGC
CTGTACTTCAGCTTCCTGCTGAACCCCAAGGAGTTCGAGAACCTGCTGCAGCTGCCCCTGGTGCTGGGCC
TGAGCGTGAGCGAGGCCCTGGAGGAGATCACCGAGATCCCCTTCAGCCTGAAGTGGCCCAACGACGTGTA
CTTCCAGGAGAAGAAGGTGAGCGGCGTGCTGTGCGAGCTGAGCAAGGACAAGCTGATCGTGGGCATCGGC
ATCAACGTGAACCAGAGAGAGATCCCCGAGGAGATCAAGGACAGAGCCACCACCCTGTACGAGATCACCG
GCAAGGACTGGGACAGAAAGGAGGTGCTGCTGAAGGTGCTGAAGAGAATCAGCGAGAACCTGAAGAAGTT
CAAGGAGAAGAGCTTCAAGGAGTTCAAGGGCAAGATCGAGAGCAAGATGCTGTACCTGGGCGAGGAGGTG
AAGCTGCTGGGCGAGGGCAAGATCACCGGCAAGCTGGTGGGCCTGAGCGAGAAGGGCGGCGCCCTGATCC
TGACCGAGGAGGGCATCAAGGAGATCCTGAGCGGCGAGTTCAGCCTGAGAAGAAGCTACCCTTACGATGT
ACCGGATTACGCATAGAAGCTTAAGTTTAAACCGCTGATCAGCCTCGACTGTGCCTTCTAGTTGCCAGCC
ATCTGTTGTTTGCCCCTCCCCCGTGCCTTCCTTGACCCTGGAAGGTGCCACTCCCACTGTCCTTTCCTAA
TAAAATGAGGAAATTGCATCGCATTGTCTGAGTAGGTGTCATTCTATTCTGGGGGGTGGGGTGGGGCAGG
ACAGCAAGGGGGAGGATTGGGAAGACAATAGCAGGCATGCTGGGGATGCGGTGGGCTCTATGGCTTCTGA
GGCGGAAAGAACCAGCTGGGGCTCTAGGGGGTATCCCC
[124 nt withheld, positions 1719-1842]
C
[91 nt withheld, positions 1844-1934]
A
[49 nt withheld, positions 1936-1984]
CCTTTGACGTTGGAGTCCACGTTCTTT
[37 nt withheld, positions 2012-2048]
ACCCTATCTCGGTCTATTCTTTTGATTTATAAGGGATTTTGCCGATTTCGGCCTATTGGTTAAAAAATGA
GCTGATTTAACAAAAATTTAACGCGAATTAATTCTGTGGAATGTGTGTCAGTTAGGGTGTGGAAAGTCCC
CAGGCTCCCCAGCAGGCAGAAGTATGCAAAGCATGCATCTCAATTAGTCAGCAACCAGGTGTGGAAAGTC
CCCAGGCTCCCCAGCAGGCAGAAGTATGCAAAGCATGCATCTCAATTAGTCAGCAACCATAGTCCCGCCC
CTAACTCCGCCCATCCCGCCCCTAACTCCGCCCAGTTCCGCCCATTCTCCGCCCCATGGCTGACTAATTT
TTTTTATTTATGCAGAGGCCGAGGCCGCCTCTGCCTCTGAGCTATTCCAGAAGTAGTGAGGAGGCTTTTT
TGGAGGCCTAGGCTTTTGCAAAAAGCTCCCGGGAGCTTGTATATCCATTTTCGGATCTGATCAAGAGACA
GGATGAGGATCGTTTCGCATGATTGAACAAGATGGATTGCACGCAGGTTCTCCGGCCGCTTGGGTGGAGA
GGCTATTCGGCTATGACTGGGCACAACAGACAATCGGCTGCTCTGATGCCGCCGTGTTCCGGCTGTCAGC
GCAGGGGCGCCCGGTTCTTTTTGTCAAGACCGACCTGTCCGGTGCCCTGAATGAACTGCAGGACGAGGCA
GCGCGGCTATCGTGGCTGGCCACGACGGGCGTTCCTTGCGCAGCTGTGCTCGACGTTGTCACTGAAGCGG
GAAGGGACTGGCTGCTATTGGGCGAAGTGCCGGGGCAGGATCTCCTGTCATCTCACCTTGCTCCTGCCGA
GAAAGTATCCATCATGGCTGATGCAATGCGGCGGCTGCATACGCTTGATCCGGCTACCTGCCCATTCGAC
CACCAAGCGAAACATCGCATCGAGCGAGCACGTACTCGGATGGAAGCCGGTCTTGTCGATCAGGATGATC
TGGACGAAGAGCATCAGGGGCTCGCGCCAGCCGAACTGTTCGCCAGGCTCAAGGCGCGCATGCCCGACGG
CGAGGATCTCGTCGTGACCCATGGCGATGCCTGCTTGCCGAATATCATGGTGGAAAATGGCCGCTTTTCT
GGATTCATCGACTGTGGCCGGCTGGGTGTGGCGGACCGCTATCAGGACATAGCGTTGGCTACCCGTGATA
TTGCTGAAGAGCTTGGCGGCGAATGGGCTGACCGCTTCCTCGTGCTTTACGGTATCGCCGCTCCCGATTC
GCAGCGCATCGCCTTCTATCGCCTTCTTGACGAGTTCTTCTGAGCGGGACTCTGGGGTTCGAAATGACCG
ACCAAGCGACGCCCAACCTGCCATCACGAGATTTCGATTCCACCGCCGCCTTCTATGAAAGGTTGGGCTT
CGGAATCGTTTTCCGGGACGCCGGCTGGATGATCCTCCAGCGCGGGGATCTCATGCTGGAGTTCTTCGCC
CACCCCAACTTGTTTATTGCAGCTTATAATGGTTACAAATAAAGCAATAGCATCACAAATTTCACAAATA
AAGCATTTTTTTCACTGCATTCTAGTTGTGGTTTGTCCAAACTCATCAATGTATCTTATCATGTCTGTAT
ACCGTCGACCTCTAGCTAGAGCTTGGCGTAATCATGGTCATAGCTGTTTCCTGTGTGAAATTGTTATCCG
CTCACAATTCCACACAACATACGAGCCGGAAGCATAAAGTGTAAAGCCTGGGGTGCCTAATGAGTGAGCT
AACTCACATTAATTGCGTTGCGCTCACTGCCCGCTTTCCAGTCGGGAAACCTGTCGTGCCAGCTGCATTA
ATGAATCGGCCAACGCGCGGGGAGAGGCGGTTTGCGTATTGGGCGCTCTTCCGCTTCCTCGCTCACTGAC
TCGCTGCGCTCGGTCGTTCGGCTGCGGCGAGCGGTATCAGCTCACTCAAAGGCGGTAATACGGTTATCCA
CAGAATCAGGGGATAACGCAGGAAAGAACATGTGAGCAAAAGGCCAGCAAAAGGCCAGGAACCGTAAAAA
GGCCGCGTTGCTGGCGTTTTTCCATAGGCTCCGCCCCCCTGACGAGCATCACAAAAATCGACGCTCAAGT
CAGAGGTGGCGAAACCCGACAGGACTATAAAGATACCAGGCGTTTCCCCCTGGAAGCTCCCTCGTGCGCT
CTCCTGTTCCGACCCTGCCGCTTACCGGATACCTGTCCGCCTTTCTCCCTTCGGGAAGCGTGGCGCTTTC
TCATAGCTCACGCTGTAGGTATCTCAGTTCGGTGTAGGTCGTTCGCTCCAAGCTGGGCTGTGTGCACGAA
CCCCCCGTTCAGCCCGACCGCTGCGCCTTATCCGGTAACTATCGTCTTGAGTCCAACCCGGTAAGACACG
ACTTATCGCCACTGGCAGCAGCCACTGGTAACAGGATTAGCAGAGCGAGGTATGTAGGCGGTGCTACAGA
GTTCTTGAAGTGGTGGCCTAACTACGGCTACACTAGAAGAACAGTATTTGGTATCTGCGCTCTGCTGAAG
CCAGTTACCTTCGGAAAAAGAGTTGGTAGCTCTTGATCCGGCAAACAAACCACCGCTGGTAGCGGTGGTT
TTTTTGTTTGCAAGCAGCAGATTACGCGCAGAAAAAAAGGATCTCAAGAAGATCCTTTGATCTTTTCTAC
GGGGTCTGACGCTCAGTGGAACGAAAACTCACGTTAAGGGATTTTGGTCATGAGATTATCAAAAAGGATC
TTCACCTAGATCCTTTTAAATTAAAAATGAAGTTTTAAATCAATCTAAAGTATATATGAGTAAACTTGGT
CTGACAGTTACCAATGCTTAATCAGTGAGGCACCTATCTCAGCGATCTGTCTATTTCGTTCATCCATAGT
TGCCTGACTCCCCGTCGTGTAGATAACTACGATACGGGAGGGCTTACCATCTGGCCCCAGTGCTGCAATG
ATACCGCGAGACCCACGCTCACCGGCTCCAGATTTATCAGCAATAAACCAGCCAGCCGGAAGGGCCGAGC
GCAGAAGTGGTCCTGCAACTTTATCCGCCTCCATCCAGTCTATTAATTGTTGCCGGGAAGCTAGAGTAAG
TAGTTCGCCAGTTAATAGTTTGCGCAACGTTGTTGCCATTGCTACAGGCATCGTGGTGTCACGCTCGTCG
TTTGGTATGGCTTCATTCAGCTCCGGTTCCCAACGATCAAGGCGAGTTACATGATCCCCCATGTTGTGCA
AAAAAGCGGTTAGCTCCTTCGGTCCTCCGATCGTTGTCAGAAGTAAGTTGGCCGCAGTGTTATCACTCAT
GGTTATGGCAGCACTGCATAATTCTCTTACTGTCATGCCATCCGTAAGATGCTTTTCTGTGACTGGTGAG
TACTCAACCAAGTCATTCTGAGAATAGTGTATGCGGCGACCGAGTTGCTCTTGCCCGGCGTCAATACGGG
ATAATACCGCGCCACATAGCAGAACTTTAAAAGTGCTCATCATTGGAAAACGTTCTTCGGGGCGAAAACT
CTCAAGGATCTTACCGCTGTTGAGATCCAGTTCGATGTAACCCACTCGTGCACCCAACTGATCTTCAGCA
TCTTTTACTTTCACCAGCGTTTCTGGGTGAGCAAAAACAGGAAGGCAAAATGCCGCAAAAAAGGGAATAA
GGGCGACACGGAAATGTTGAATACTCATACTCTTCCTTTTTCAATATTATTGAAGCATTTATCAGGGTTA
TTGTCTCATGAGCGGATACATATTTGAATGTATTTAGAAAAATAAACAAATAGGGGTTCCGCGCACATTT
CCCCGAAAAGTGCCACCTGACG
Features (pLannotate 1.2.2; 18 found; start..end, strand, type, name):
     30..82      -  misc_feature   bom (fragment): basis of mobility region from pBR322
    169..515     +  promoter       PGK promoter (fragment): mouse phosphoglycerate kinase 1 promoter
    508..621     +  promoter       PGK promoter (fragment): mouse phosphoglycerate kinase 1 promoter
    691..1386    +  CDS            BioID2: promiscuous R40G mutant of a biotin protein ligase from Aquifex aeolicus (Kim et al., 2016)
   1449..1673    +  polyA_signal   bGH poly(A) signal: bovine growth hormone polyadenylation signal
   1677..1698    +  promoter       SV40 promoter (fragment): SV40 enhancer and early promoter
   1719..2147    +  rep_origin     f1 ori (sequence partly withheld): f1 bacteriophage origin of replication; arrow indicates direction of (+) strand synthesis
   2161..2490    +  promoter       SV40 promoter: SV40 enhancer and early promoter
   2557..3348    +  CDS            neo: KKA2_KLEPN - Also known as kan, nptII. Experimental evidence at protein level: Swiss-Prot protein existence level 1. Resistance to kanamycin, neomycin, paromomycin, ribostamycin, butirosin and gentamicin B. From Klebsiella pneumoniae.
   3372..3530    +  CDS            ble (fragment): BLE_KLEPN - Experimental evidence at protein level: Swiss-Prot protein existence level 1. Binding protein with a strong affinity to the bleomycin family of antibiotics. Binds to CL990; an antimitotic-antibiotic compound. From Klebsiella pneumoniae.
   3525..3646    +  polyA_signal   SV40 poly(A) signal: SV40 polyadenylation signal
   3719..3735    -  protein_bind   lac operator: The lac repressor binds to the lac operator to inhibit transcription in E. coli. This inhibition can be relieved by adding lactose or isopropyl-β-D-thiogalactopyranoside (IPTG). lac repressor encoded by lacI
   3743..3773    -  promoter       lac promoter: promoter for the E. coli lac operon
   3788..3809    -  protein_bind   CAP binding site: CAP binding activates transcription in the presence of cAMP. E. coli catabolite activator protein
   3822..3914    -  CDS            lacI (fragment): lac repressor; lacI; The lac repressor binds to the lac operator to inhibit transcription in E. coli. This inhibition can be relieved by adding lactose or isopropyl-β-D-thiogalactopyranoside (IPTG).
   4097..4685    -  rep_origin     ori: high-copy-number ColE1/pMB1/pBR322/pUC origin of replication
   4856..5716    -  CDS            AmpR: β-lactamase; bla; confers resistance to ampicillin, carbenicillin, and related antibiotics
   5717..5821    -  promoter       AmpR promoter: bla
