[The description below was written by a language model from this plasmid's Addgene catalogue record and pLannotate feature annotations shown in this document.]
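Description:
pPgk-NLS-BioID2-HA is a mammalian expression plasmid of about 5.85 kb derived from the MCS-BioID2-HA backbone, in which the original CMV promoter has been replaced by a variant of the murine phosphoglycerate kinase 1 (Pgk1) promoter. It is propagated in E. coli as a high-copy plasmid through a ColE1/pUC-type origin, with ampicillin selection from the β-lactamase gene and its own promoter. An f1 phage origin and leftover lac promoter/operator sequences from the parental vector are also present. For selection in mammalian cells, an SV40 enhancer/early promoter drives a neomycin phosphotransferase gene, terminated by an SV40 polyadenylation signal, which allows stable lines to be selected with G418.

The expression cassette consists of the Pgk promoter (annotated as two adjoining fragments), a short synthetic nuclear localisation signal cloned between NheI and AgeI, the BioID2 coding sequence, and a bovine growth hormone polyadenylation signal. BioID2 is the promiscuous R40G mutant of the Aquifex aeolicus biotin ligase. The construct name and stated purpose indicate a C-terminal HA epitope, but neither the HA tag nor the NLS is called out separately in the feature table. The Pgk promoter gives moderate, broadly active expression and is often preferred over CMV in cell types where CMV is silenced or too strong.

The encoded protein is a nuclear-targeted, HA-tagged biotin ligase with no bait fused to it. It biotinylates nearby nuclear proteins non-specifically, so it would most plausibly serve as a compartment-matched background control in proximity-labelling experiments, although the record does not state this use explicitly. The associated study mapped the protein environment of the DNA glycosylase TDG.
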