Addgene plasmid #232031: pPgk-NLS-BioID2-HA
Purpose: mammalian expression (murine Pgk promoter) of nuclear targeted BioID2-HA
Depositing lab: Primo Schaer. Depositing organization: University of Basel. Publication: The TDG protein environment connects active DNA demethylation with chromatin and RNA biology. Richina F, Noreen F, Bauer C, Weber A, Kunz C, Buczak K, Schwarz SD, Wu F, Schurmann D, Schar P. Cell Mol Life Sci. 2025 Nov 25. doi: 10.1007/s00018-025-05943-y. PubMed 41291101.
Backbone
  Vector backbone: MCS-BioID2-HA
  Backbone size w/o insert (bp): 6112
  Total vector size (bp): 5850
  Modifications to backbone: replacement of CMV by murine Pgk1 promoter
  Vector type: Mammalian Expression
  Selectable markers: Neomycin (select with G418)
Growth in bacteria
  Bacterial resistance: Ampicillin, 100 μg/mL
  Growth temperature: 37°C
  Growth strain: DH5alpha
  Copy number: High Copy
Gene/Insert 1
  Gene/Insert name: NLS
  Species: Synthetic
  Insert size (bp): 34
  Tag / fusion protein: NLS (N terminal on insert)
  Cloning method: Restriction Enzyme; 5′ cloning site NheI (not destroyed); 3′ cloning site AgeI (not destroyed)
  Sequencing primers: 5′ T7
Gene/Insert 2
  Gene/Insert name: Pgk1 promoter
  Species: M. musculus (mouse); amplified from expression plasmid
  Insert size (bp): 453
  Mutation: Pgk1 promoter variant
  Entrez Gene: Pgk1 (a.k.a. Pgk-1)
  Promoter: murine Pgk1
  Cloning method: Restriction Enzyme; 5′ cloning site MfeI (not destroyed); 3′ cloning site NheI (not destroyed)
  Sequencing primers: 5′ AAAACAGGAAGGCAAAATGC
Terms and licenses: Academic/Nonprofit Terms; Industry Terms: Not Available to Industry
How to cite: pPgk-NLS-BioID2-HA was a gift from Primo Schaer (Addgene plasmid # 232031 ; http://n2t.net/addgene:232031 ; RRID:Addgene_232031)
